>Addgene plasmid #219099 | SFFV-FLI1-Brd 132 | addgene full sequence | sequence record 448917 | Addgene NGS Result
ATTTATGCAGAGGCCGAGGCCGCCTCGGCCTCTGAGCTATTCCAGAAGTAGTGAGGAGGCTTTTTTGGAG
GCCTAGGGACGTACCCAATTCGCCCTATAGTGAGTCGTATTACGCGCGCTCACTGGCCGTCGTTTTACAA
CGTCGTGACTGGGAAAACCCTGGCGTTACCCAACTTAATCGCCTTGCAGCACATCCCCCTTTCGCCAGCT
GGCGTAATAGCGAAGAGGCCCGCACCGATCGCCCTTCCCAACAGTTGCGCAGCCTGAATGGCGAATGGG
[124 nt withheld, positions 280-403]
C
[91 nt withheld, positions 405-495]
A
[49 nt withheld, positions 497-545]
CCTTTGACGTTGGAGTCCACGTTCTTT
[37 nt withheld, positions 573-609]
ACCCTATCTCGGTCTATTCTTTTGATTTATAAGGGATTTTGCCGATTTCGGCCTATTGGTTAAAAAATGA
GCTGATTTAACAAAAATTTAACGCGAATTTTAACAAAATATTAACGCTTACAATTTAGGTGGCACTTTTC
GGGGAAATGTGCGCGGAACCCCTATTTGTTTATTTTTCTAAATACATTCAAATATGTATCCGCTCATGAG
ACAATAACCCTGATAAATGCTTCAATAATATTGAAAAAGGAAGAGTATGAGTATTCAACATTTCCGTGTC
GCCCTTATTCCCTTTTTTGCGGCATTTTGCCTTCCTGTTTTTGCTCACCCAGAAACGCTGGTGAAAGTAA
AAGATGCTGAAGATCAGTTGGGTGCACGAGTGGGTTACATCGAACTGGATCTCAACAGCGGTAAGATCCT
TGAGAGTTTTCGCCCCGAAGAACGTTTTCCAATGATGAGCACTTTTAAAGTTCTGCTATGTGGCGCGGTA
TTATCCCGTATTGACGCCGGGCAAGAGCAACTCGGTCGCCGCATACACTATTCTCAGAATGACTTGGTTG
AGTACTCACCAGTCACAGAAAAGCATCTTACGGATGGCATGACAGTAAGAGAATTATGCAGTGCTGCCAT
AACCATGAGTGATAACACTGCGGCCAACTTACTTCTGACAACGATCGGAGGACCGAAGGAGCTAACCGCT
TTTTTGCACAACATGGGGGATCATGTAACTCGCCTTGATCGTTGGGAACCGGAGCTGAATGAAGCCATAC
CAAACGACGAGCGTGACACCACGATGCCTGTAGCAATGGCAACAACGTTGCGCAAACTATTAACTGGCGA
ACTACTTACTCTAGCTTCCCGGCAACAATTAATAGACTGGATGGAGGCGGATAAAGTTGCAGGACCACTT
CTGCGCTCGGCCCTTCCGGCTGGCTGGTTTATTGCTGATAAATCTGGAGCCGGTGAGCGTGGGTCTCGCG
GTATCATTGCAGCACTGGGGCCAGATGGTAAGCCCTCCCGTATCGTAGTTATCTACACGACGGGGAGTCA
GGCAACTATGGATGAACGAAATAGACAGATCGCTGAGATAGGTGCCTCACTGATTAAGCATTGGTAACTG
TCAGACCAAGTTTACTCATATATACTTTAGATTGATTTAAAACTTCATTTTTAATTTAAAAGGATCTAGG
TGAAGATCCTTTTTGATAATCTCATGACCAAAATCCCTTAACGTGAGTTTTCGTTCCACTGAGCGTCAGA
CCCCGTAGAAAAGATCAAAGGATCTTCTTGAGATCCTTTTTTTCTGCGCGTAATCTGCTGCTTGCAAACA
AAAAAACCACCGCTACCAGCGGTGGTTTGTTTGCCGGATCAAGAGCTACCAACTCTTTTTCCGAAGGTAA
CTGGCTTCAGCAGAGCGCAGATACCAAATACTGTTCTTCTAGTGTAGCCGTAGTTAGGCCACCACTTCAA
GAACTCTGTAGCACCGCCTACATACCTCGCTCTGCTAATCCTGTTACCAGTGGCTGCTGCCAGTGGCGAT
AAGTCGTGTCTTACCGGGTTGGACTCAAGACGATAGTTACCGGATAAGGCGCAGCGGTCGGGCTGAACGG
GGGGTTCGTGCACACAGCCCAGCTTGGAGCGAACGACCTACACCGAACTGAGATACCTACAGCGTGAGCT
ATGAGAAAGCGCCACGCTTCCCGAAGGGAGAAAGGCGGACAGGTATCCGGTAAGCGGCAGGGTCGGAACA
GGAGAGCGCACGAGGGAGCTTCCAGGGGGAAACGCCTGGTATCTTTATAGTCCTGTCGGGTTTCGCCACC
TCTGACTTGAGCGTCGATTTTTGTGATGCTCGTCAGGGGGGCGGAGCCTATGGAAAAACGCCAGCAACGC
GGCCTTTTTACGGTTCCTGGCCTTTTGCTGGCCTTTTGCTCACATGTTCTTTCCTGCGTTATCCCCTGAT
TCTGTGGATAACCGTATTACCGCCTTTGAGTGAGCTGATACCGCTCGCCGCAGCCGAACGACCGAGCGCA
GCGAGTCAGTGAGCGAGGAAGCGGAAGAGCGCCCAATACGCAAACCGCCTCTCCCCGCGCGTTGGCCGAT
TCATTAATGCAGCTGGCACGACAGGTTTCCCGACTGGAAAGCGGGCAGTGAGCGCAACGCAATTAATGTG
AGTTAGCTCACTCATTAGGCACCCCAGGCTTTACACTTTATGCTTCCGGCTCGTATGTTGTGTGGAATTG
TGAGCGGATAACAATTTCACACAGGAAACAGCTATGACCATGATTACGCCAAGCGCGCAATTAACCCTCA
CTAAAGGGAACAAAAGCTGGAGCTGCAAGCTTAATGTAGTCTTATGCAATACTCTTGTAGTCTTGCAACA
TGGTAACGATGAGTTAGCAACATGCCTTACAAGGAGAGAAAAAGCACCGTGCATGCCGATTGGTGGAAGT
AAGGTGGTACGATCGTGCCTTATTAGGAAGGCAACAGACGGGTCTGACATGGATTGGACGAACCACTGAA
TTGCCGCATTGCAGAGATATTGTATTTAAGTGCCTAGCTCGATACATAAACGGGTCTCTCTGGTTAGACC
AGATCTGAGCCTGGGAGCTCTCTGGCTAACTAGGGAACCCACTGCTTAAGCCTCAATAAAGCTTGCCTTG
AGTGCTTCAAGTAGTGTGTGCCCGTCTGTTGTGTGACTCTGGTAACTAGAGATCCCTCAGACCCTTTTAG
TCAGTGTGGAAAATCTCTAGCAGTGGCGCCCGAACAGGGACTTGAAAGCGAAAGGGAAACCAGAGGAGCT
CTCTCGACGCAGGACTCGGCTTGCTGAAGCGCGCACGGCAAGAGGCGAGGGGCGGCGACTGGTGAGTACG
CCAAAAATTTTGACTAGCGGAGGCTAGAAGGAGAGAGATGGGTGCGAGAGCGTCAGTATTAAGCGGGGGA
GAATTAGATCGCGATGGGAAAAAATTCGGTTAAGGCCAGGGGGAAAGAAAAAATATAAATTAAAACATAT
AGTATGGGCAAGCAGGGAGCTAGAACGATTCGCAGTTAATCCTGGCCTGTTAGAAACATCAGAAGGCTGT
AGACAAATACTGGGACAGCTACAACCATCCCTTCAGACAGGATCAGAAGAACTTAGATCATTATATAATA
CAGTAGCAACCCTCTATTGTGTGCATCAAAGGATAGAGATAAAAGACACCAAGGAAGCTTTAGACAAGAT
AGAGGAAGAGCAAAACAAAAGTAAGACCACCGCACAGCAAGCGGCCGCTGATCTTCAGACCTGGAGGAGG
AGATATGAGGGACAATTGGAGAAGTGAATTATATAAATATAAAGTAGTAAAAATTGAACCATTAGGAGTA
GCACCCACCAAGGCAAAGAGAAGAGTGGTGCAGAGAGAAAAAAGAGCAGTGGGAATAGGAGCTTTGTTCC
TTGGGTTCTTGGGAGCAGCAGGAAGCACTATGGGCGCAGCGTCAATGACGCTGACGGTACAGGCCAGACA
ATTATTGTCTGGTATAGTGCAGCAGCAGAACAATTTGCTGAGGGCTATTGAGGCGCAACAGCATCTGTTG
CAACTCACAGTCTGGGGCATCAAGCAGCTCCAGGCAAGAATCCTGGCTGTGGAAAGATACCTAAAGGATC
AACAGCTCCTGGGGATTTGGGGTTGCTCTGGAAAACTCATTTGCACCACTGCTGTGCCTTGGAATGCTAG
TTGGAGTAATAAATCTCTGGAACAGATTTGGAATCACACGACCTGGATGGAGTGGGACAGAGAAATTAAC
AATTACACAAGCTTAATACACTCCTTAATTGAAGAATCGCAAAACCAGCAAGAAAAGAATGAACAAGAAT
TATTGGAATTAGATAAATGGGCAAGTTTGTGGAATTGGTTTAACATAACAAATTGGCTGTGGTATATAAA
ATTATTCATAATGATAGTAGGAGGCTTGGTAGGTTTAAGAATAGTTTTTGCTGTACTTTCTATAGTGAAT
AGAGTTAGGCAGGGATATTCACCATTATCGTTTCAGACCCACCTCCCAACCCCGAGGGGACCCGACAGGC
CCGAAGGAATAGAAGAAGAAGGTGGAGAGAGAGACAGAGACAGATCCATTCGATTAGTGAACGGATCTCG
ACGGTATCGGTTAACTTTTAAAAGAAAAGGGGGGATTGGGGGGTACAGTGCAGGGGAAAGAATAGTAGAC
ATAATAGCAACAGACATACAAACTAAAGAATTACAAAAACAAATTACAAAAATTCAAAATTTTATCGATC
ACGAGACTAGCCTCGAGCTGGCTGCAGTAACGCCATTTTGCAAGGCATGGAAAAATACCAAACCAAGAAT
AGAGAAGTTCAGATCAAGGGCGGGTACATGAAAATAGCTAACGTTGGGCCAAACAGGATATCTGCGGTGA
GCAGTTTCGGCCCCGGCCCGGGGCCAAGAACAGATGGTCACCGCAGTTTCGGCCCCGGCCCGAGGCCAAG
AACAGATGGTCCCCAGATATGGCCCAACCCTCAGCAGTTTCTTAAGACCCATCAGATGTTTCCAGGCTCC
CCCAAGGACCTGAAATGACCCTGCGCCTTATTTGAATTAACCAATCAGCCTGCTTCTCGCTTCTGTTCGC
GCGCTTCTGCTTCCCGAGCTCTATAAAAGAGCTCACAACCCCTCACTCGGCGCGCCAGTCCTCCGACAGA
CTGAGTCGGCCGGTCGAATCAAGCTTATCGATACCGTCGACGGATCCGCTAGCCCGCGGTTCGAAATGGA
CGGGACTATTAAGGAGGCTCTGTCGGTGGTGAGCGACGACCAGTCCCTCTTTGACTCAGCGTACGGAGCG
GCAGCCCATCTCCCCAAGGCCGACATGACTGCCTCGGGGAGTCCTGACTACGGGCAGCCCCACAAGATCA
ACCCCCTCCCACCACAGCAGGAGTGGATCAATCAGCCAGTGAGGGTCAACGTCAAGCGGGAGTATGACCA
CATGAATGGATCCAGGGAGTCTCCGGTGGACTGCAGCGTTAGCAAATGCAGCAAGCTGGTGGGCGGAGGC
GAGTCCAACCCCATGAACTACAACAGCTATATGGACGAGAAGAATGGCCCCCCTCCTCCCAACATGACCA
CCAACGAGAGGAGAGTCATCGTCCCCGCAGACCCCACACTGTGGACACAGGAGCATGTGAGGCAATGGCT
GGAGTGGGCCATAAAGGAGTACAGCTTGATGGAGATCGACACATCCTTTTTCCAGAACATGGATGGCAAG
GAACTGTGTAAAATGAACAAGGAGGACTTCCTCCGCGCCACCACCCTCTACAACACGGAAGTGCTGTTGT
CACACCTCAGTTACCTCAGGGAAAGTTCACTGCTGGCCTATAATACAACCTCCCACACCGACCAATCCTC
ACGATTGAGTGTCAAAGAAGACCCTTCTTATGACTCAGTCAGAAGAGGAGCTTGGGGCAATAACATGAAT
TCTGGCCTCAACAAAAGTCCTCCCCTTGGAGGGGCACAAACGATCAGTAAGAATACAGAGCAACGGCCCC
AGCCAGATCCGTATCAGATCCTGGGCCCGACCAGCAGTCGCCTAGCCAACCCTGGAAGCGGGCAGATCCA
GCTGTGGCAATTCCTCCTGGAGCTGCTCTCCGACAGCGCCAACGCCAGCTGTATCACCTGGGAGGGGACC
AACGGGGAGTTCAAAATGACGGACCCCGATGAGGTGGCCAGGCGCTGGGGCGAGCGGAAAAGCAAGCCCA
ACATGAATTACGACAAGCTGAGCCGGGCCCTCCGTTATTACTATGATAAAAACATTATGACCAAAGTGCA
CGGCAAAAGATATGCTTACAAATTTGACTTCCACGGCATTGCCCAGGCTCTGCAGCCACATCCGACCGAG
TCGTCCATGTACAAGTACCCTTCTGACATCTCCTACATGCCTTCCTACCATGCCCACCAGCAGAAGGTGA
ACTTTGTCCCTCCCCATCCATCCTCCATGCCTGTCACTTCCTCCAGCTTCTTTGGAGCCGCATCACAATA
CTGGACCTCCCCCACGGGGGGAATCTACCCCAACCCCAACGTCCCCCGCCATCCTAACACCCACGTGCCT
TCACACTTAGGCAGCTACTACTAGACCGGTCGGATCCCCCGGGCTGCAGGAATTCGAGCATCTTACCGCC
ATTTATTCCCATATTTGTTCTGTTTTTCTTGATTTGGGTATACATTTAAATGTTAATAAAACAAAATGGT
GGGGCAATCATTTACATTTTTAGGGATATGTAATTACTAGTTCAGGTGTATTGCCACAAGACAAACATGT
TAAGAAACTTTCCCGTTATTTACGCTCTGTTCCTGTTAATCAACCTCTGGATTACAAAATTTGTGAAAGA
TTGACTGATATTCTTAACTATGTTGCTCCTTTTACGCTGTGTGGATATGCTGCTTTAATGCCTCTGTATC
ATGCTATTGCTTCCCGTACGGCTTTCGTTTTCTCCTCCTTGTATAAATCCTGGTTGCTGTCTCTTTATGA
GGAGTTGTGGCCCGTTGTCCGTCAACGTGGCGTGGTGTGCTCTGTGTTTGCTGACGCAACCCCCACTGGC
TGGGGCATTGCCACCACCTGTCAACTCCTTTCTGGGACTTTCGCTTTCCCCCTCCCGATCGCCACGGCAG
AACTCATCGCCGCCTGCCTTGCCCGCTGCTGGACAGGGGCTAGGTTGCTGGGCACTGATAATTCCGTGGT
GTTGTCGGGGAAGCTGACGTCCTTTGCAATTCGATATCAAGCTGTACCTTCTAGATGTACAATGATACAA
GCGCTTCTAGACCAATGACTTACAAGGCAGCTGTAGATCTTAGCCACTTTTTAAAAGAAAAGGGGGGACT
GGAAGGGCTAATTCACTCCCAACGAAGACAAGATCTGCTTTTTGCTTGTACTGGGTCTCTCTGGTTAGAC
CAGATCTGAGCCTGGGAGCTCTCTGGCTAACTAGGGAACCCACTGCTTAAGCCTCAATAAAGCTTGCCTT
GAGTGCTTCAAGTAGTGTGTGCCCGTCTGTTGTGTGACTCTGGTAACTAGAGATCCCTCAGACCCTTTTA
GTCAGTGTGGAAAATCTCTAGCAGTAGTAGTTCATGTCATCTTATTATTCAGTATTTATAACTTGCAAAG
AAATGAATATCAGAGAGTGAGAGGAACTTGTTTATTGCAGCTTATAATGGTTACAAATAAAGCAATAGCA
TCACAAATTTCACAAATAAAGCATTTTTTTCACTGCATTCTAGTTGTGGTTTGTCCAAACTCATCAATGT
ATCTTATCATGTCTGGCTCTAGCTATCCCGCCCCTAACTCCGCCCATCCCGCCCCTAACTCCGCCCAGTT
CCGCCCATTCTCCGCCCCATGGCTGACTAATTTTTTTT
Features (pLannotate 1.2.2; 29 found; start..end, strand, type, name):
     94..112     -  promoter       T7 promoter: promoter for bacteriophage T7 RNA polymerase
    120..275     +  CDS            lacZα (fragment): LacZα fragment of β-galactosidase; lacZ fragment
    280..708     +  rep_origin     f1 ori (sequence partly withheld): f1 bacteriophage origin of replication; arrow indicates direction of (+) strand synthesis
    761..865     +  promoter       AmpR promoter: bla
    866..1726    +  CDS            AmpR: β-lactamase; bla; confers resistance to ampicillin, carbenicillin, and related antibiotics
   1897..2485    +  rep_origin     ori: high-copy-number ColE1/pMB1/pBR322/pUC origin of replication
   2668..2760    +  CDS            lacI (fragment): lac repressor; lacI; The lac repressor binds to the lac operator to inhibit transcription in E. coli. This inhibition can be relieved by adding lactose or isopropyl-β-D-thiogalactopyranoside (IPTG).
   2773..2794    +  protein_bind   CAP binding site: CAP binding activates transcription in the presence of cAMP. E. coli catabolite activator protein
   2809..2839    +  promoter       lac promoter: promoter for the E. coli lac operon
   2847..2863    +  protein_bind   lac operator: The lac repressor binds to the lac operator to inhibit transcription in E. coli. This inhibition can be relieved by adding lactose or isopropyl-β-D-thiogalactopyranoside (IPTG). lac repressor encoded by lacI
   2908..2926    +  promoter       T3 promoter: promoter for bacteriophage T3 RNA polymerase
   2954..3180    +  promoter       RSV promoter: Rous sarcoma virus enhancer/promoter
   3181..3361    +  LTR            5' LTR (truncated): truncated 5' long terminal repeat (LTR) from HIV-1
   3408..3533    +  misc_feature   HIV-1 Ψ: packaging signal of human immunodeficiency virus type 1
   3517..3880    +  CDS            HIV-1 gag (fragment): gag protein from human immunodeficiency virus 1; gag
   4026..4259    +  misc_feature   RRE: The Rev response element (RRE) of HIV-1 allows for Rev-dependent mRNA export from the nucleus to the cytoplasm.
   4636..4736    +  CDS            Rev (fragment): human immunodeficiency virus 1 (HIV-1) Rev protein; rev; enhances nuclear export of unspliced and incompletely spliced viral mRNAs
   4755..4872    +  misc_feature   cPPT/CTS: central polypurine tract and central termination sequence of HIV-1
   4906..5307    +  promoter       SFFV promoter: spleen focus-forming virus long terminal repeat (LTR) promoter
   5317..5340    +  misc_feature   MCS (fragment): pBluescript multiple cloning site
   5365..6720    +  CDS            FLI1: FLI1_HUMAN - Experimental evidence at protein level: Swiss-Prot protein existence level 1. Sequence-specific transcriptional activator (PubMed:24100448, PubMed:26316623, PubMed:28255014). Recognizes the DNA sequence 5'- C[CA]GGAAGT-3'. From Homo sapiens (Human).
   6731..6756    +  misc_feature   MCS (fragment): pBluescript multiple cloning site
   6756..6815    +  CDS            S (fragment): HBSAG_WHV6 - Experimental evidence at transcript level: Swiss-Prot protein existence level 2. The middle envelope protein plays an important role in the budding of the virion. It is involved in the induction of budding in a nucleocapsid independent way. In this process the majority of envelope proteins bud to form subviral lipoprotein particles of 22 nm of diameter that do not contain a nucleocapsid (By similarity). From Woodchuck hepatitis B virus (isolate w64/pWS23) (WHV).
   6947..7350    +  misc_feature   WPRE: woodchuck hepatitis virus posttranscriptional regulatory element
   7408..7467    +  CDS            nef (fragment): NEF_HV1Z2 - Experimental evidence at protein level: Swiss-Prot protein existence level 1. Extracellular Nef protein targets CD4(+) T-lymphocytes for apoptosis by interacting with CXCR4 surface receptors. From Human immunodeficiency virus type 1 group M subtype D (isolate Z2/CDC-Z34) (HIV-1).
   7469..7702    +  LTR            3' LTR (ΔU3): self-inactivating 3' long terminal repeat (LTR) from HIV-1
   7774..7895    +  polyA_signal   SV40 poly(A) signal: SV40 polyadenylation signal
   7914..7935    +  rep_origin     SV40 ori (fragment): SV40 origin of replication
   7935..73      +  rep_origin     SV40 ori (across the origin): SV40 origin of replication
