[The description below was written by a language model from this plasmid's Addgene catalogue record and pLannotate feature annotations shown in this document.]
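Description:
SFFV-FLI1-Brd 132 is a third-generation-style, self-inactivating HIV-1 lentiviral transfer plasmid of about 8 kb, built on the SFFV-MCS backbone, that expresses the human ETS-family transcription factor FLI1 together with a construct-specific DNA barcode. It is propagated in E. coli through a high-copy ColE1/pUC origin with ampicillin selection (AmpR). The backbone also carries an f1 origin and pBluescript-derived remnants, including lacZα and lacI fragments, the lac promoter and operator, and T3 and T7 promoters. No mammalian selection marker or fluorescent reporter is annotated.

The viral cassette begins with an RSV promoter fused to a truncated 5' LTR, which allows Tat-independent production of genomic RNA in packaging cells. This is followed by the Ψ packaging signal with a partial gag sequence, the RRE for Rev-dependent nuclear export, and the cPPT/CTS element that aids nuclear import of the reverse-transcribed genome. Internally, the spleen focus-forming virus (SFFV) promoter, which is strong in haematopoietic and many other cell types, drives the FLI1 coding sequence, cloned between retained restriction sites in the multiple cloning site. A WPRE downstream enhances transcript stability and expression. According to the depositor, the barcode was inserted at an XbaI site after the WPRE, giving the layout SFFV–TF–WPRE–barcode; the barcode itself is not annotated in the feature table. The ΔU3 3' LTR makes the integrated provirus self-inactivating, and an SV40 poly(A) signal and SV40 origin lie outside it.

The plasmid belongs to a barcoded transcription factor collection for combinatorial screening in immune cell reprogramming. The barcode presumably allows FLI1 delivery to be identified in pooled transduced cells by sequencing.
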