Addgene plasmid #219099: SFFV-FLI1-Brd 132
Purpose: Transcription factor FLI1 with a specific barcode assigned.
Depositing lab: Filipe Pereira. Depositing organization: Center for Neuroscience and Cell Biology, University of Coimbra. Publication: A combinatorial transcription factor screening platform for immune cell reprogramming. Kurochkin I, Altman AR, Caiado I, Pertiga-Cabral D, Halitzki E, Minaeva M, Zimmermannova O, Henriques-Oliveira L, Klein D, Nair M, Oliveira D, Cajal LR, Knittel R, Feick C, Ringner M, Martin M, Cirovic B, Pires CF, Rosa FF, Sitnicka E, Theis FJ, Pereira CF. Cell Syst. 2026 Jan 21;17(1):101457. doi: 10.1016/j.cels.2025.101457. Epub 2026 Jan 14. PubMed 41539305.
Backbone
  Vector backbone: SFFV-MCS
  Backbone size w/o insert (bp): 6638
  Vector type: Lentiviral
Growth in bacteria
  Bacterial resistance: Ampicillin, 100 μg/mL
  Growth temperature: 37°C
  Growth strain: NEB Stable
  Copy number: High Copy
Gene/Insert
  Gene/Insert name: FLI1
  Species: H. sapiens (human)
  Insert size (bp): 1359
  Entrez Gene: FLI1 (a.k.a. BDPLT21, EWSR2, FLI-1, SIC-1)
  Promoter: The spleen focus-forming virus (SFFV) promoter
  Cloning method: Restriction Enzyme; 5′ cloning site Bsp119I (not destroyed); 3′ cloning site BstHI (not destroyed)
Terms and licenses: Academic/Nonprofit Terms; Industry Terms: Not Available to Industry
Depositor comments: Barcode sequence cloned into XbaI restriction site. Design of plasmid is as follows: SFFV-[TF sequence]-WPRE-[Barcode sequence].
How to cite: SFFV-FLI1-Brd 132 was a gift from Filipe Pereira (Addgene plasmid # 219099 ; http://n2t.net/addgene:219099 ; RRID:Addgene_219099)
