>Addgene plasmid #219099 | SFFV-FLI1-Brd 132 | depositor partial sequence | sequence record 427777 | TF ORF
ATGGACGGGACTATTAAGGAGGCTCTGTCGGTGGTGAGCGACGACCAGTCCCTCTTTGACTCAGCGTACG
GAGCGGCAGCCCATCTCCCCAAGGCCGACATGACTGCCTCGGGGAGTCCTGACTACGGGCAGCCCCACAA
GATCAACCCCCTCCCACCACAGCAGGAGTGGATCAATCAGCCAGTGAGGGTCAACGTCAAGCGGGAGTAT
GACCACATGAATGGATCCAGGGAGTCTCCGGTGGACTGCAGCGTTAGCAAATGCAGCAAGCTGGTGGGCG
GAGGCGAGTCCAACCCCATGAACTACAACAGCTATATGGACGAGAAGAATGGCCCCCCTCCTCCCAACAT
GACCACCAACGAGAGGAGAGTCATCGTCCCCGCAGACCCCACACTGTGGACACAGGAGCATGTGAGGCAA
TGGCTGGAGTGGGCCATAAAGGAGTACAGCTTGATGGAGATCGACACATCCTTTTTCCAGAACATGGATG
GCAAGGAACTGTGTAAAATGAACAAGGAGGACTTCCTCCGCGCCACCACCCTCTACAACACGGAAGTGCT
GTTGTCACACCTCAGTTACCTCAGGGAAAGTTCACTGCTGGCCTATAATACAACCTCCCACACCGACCAA
TCCTCACGATTGAGTGTCAAAGAAGACCCTTCTTATGACTCAGTCAGAAGAGGAGCTTGGGGCAATAACA
TGAATTCTGGCCTCAACAAAAGTCCTCCCCTTGGAGGGGCACAAACGATCAGTAAGAATACAGAGCAACG
GCCCCAGCCAGATCCGTATCAGATCCTGGGCCCGACCAGCAGTCGCCTAGCCAACCCTGGAAGCGGGCAG
ATCCAGCTGTGGCAATTCCTCCTGGAGCTGCTCTCCGACAGCGCCAACGCCAGCTGTATCACCTGGGAGG
GGACCAACGGGGAGTTCAAAATGACGGACCCCGATGAGGTGGCCAGGCGCTGGGGCGAGCGGAAAAGCAA
GCCCAACATGAATTACGACAAGCTGAGCCGGGCCCTCCGTTATTACTATGATAAAAACATTATGACCAAA
GTGCACGGCAAAAGATATGCTTACAAATTTGACTTCCACGGCATTGCCCAGGCTCTGCAGCCACATCCGA
CCGAGTCGTCCATGTACAAGTACCCTTCTGACATCTCCTACATGCCTTCCTACCATGCCCACCAGCAGAA
GGTGAACTTTGTCCCTCCCCATCCATCCTCCATGCCTGTCACTTCCTCCAGCTTCTTTGGAGCCGCATCA
CAATACTGGACCTCCCCCACGGGGGGAATCTACCCCAACCCCAACGTCCCCCGCCATCCTAACACCCACG
TGCCTTCACACTTAGGCAGCTACTACTAG
