>Addgene plasmid #219099 | SFFV-FLI1-Brd 132 | depositor partial sequence | sequence record 427778 | Barcode sequence
TGTACAATGATACAAGCGCT
